>Addgene plasmid #157525 | pD649-HAsp-SEMA3C-COMP5AP-AviTag-9xHis | addgene full sequence | sequence record 430399 | Addgene NGS Result
TTTCAATATTATTGAAGCATTTATCAGGGTTATTGTCTCATGAGCGGATACATATTTGAATGTATTTAGA
AAAATAAACAAATAGGGGTCAGTGTTACAACCAATTAACCAATTCTGAACATTATCGCGAGCCCATTTAT
ACCTGAATATGGCTCATAACACCCCTTGCTCATGACCAAAATCCCTTAACGTGAGTTACGCGCGCGTCGT
TCCACTGAGCGTCAGACCCCGTAGAAAAGATCAAAGGATCTTCTTGAGATCCTTTTTTTCTGCGCGTAAT
CTGCTGCTTGCAAACAAAAAAACCACCGCTACCAGCGGTGGTTTGTTTGCCGGATCAAGAGCTACCAACT
CTTTTTCCGAAGGTAACTGGCTTCAGCAGAGCGCAGATACCAAATACTGTTCTTCTAGTGTAGCCGTAGT
TAGCCCACCACTTCAAGAACTCTGTAGCACCGCCTACATACCTCGCTCTGCTAATCCTGTTACCAGTGGC
TGCTGCCAGTGGCGATAAGTCGTGTCTTACCGGGTTGGACTCAAGACGATAGTTACCGGATAAGGCGCAG
CGGTCGGGCTGAACGGGGGGTTCGTGCACACAGCCCAGCTTGGAGCGAACGACCTACACCGAACTGAGAT
ACCTACAGCGTGAGCTATGAGAAAGCGCCACGCTTCCCGAAGGGAGAAAGGCGGACAGGTATCCGGTAAG
CGGCAGGGTCGGAACAGGAGAGCGCACGAGGGAGCTTCCAGGGGGAAACGCCTGGTATCTTTATAGTCCT
GTCGGGTTTCGCCACCTCTGACTTGAGCGTCGATTTTTGTGATGCTCGTCAGGGGGGCGGAGCCTATGGA
AAAACGCCAGCAACGCGGCCTTTTTACGGTTCCTGGCCTTTTGCTGGCCTTTTGCTCACATGTTCTTTCC
TGCGTTATCCCCTGATTCTGTGGATAACCGTATTACCGCCTTTGAGTGAGCTGATACCGCTCGCCGCAGC
CGAACGACCGAGCGCAGCGAGTCAGTGAGCGAGGAAGCGGAAGGCGAGAGTAGGGAACTGCCAGGCATCA
AACTAAGCAGAAGGCCCCTGACGGATGGCCTTTTTGCGTTTCTACAAACTCTTTCTGTGTTGTAAAACGA
CGGCCAGTCTTAAGCTCGGGCCCCCTGGGCGGTTCTGATAACGAGTAATCGTTAATCCGCAAATAACGTA
AAAACCCGCTTCGGCGGGTTTTTTTATGGGGGGAGTTTAGGGAAAGAGCATTTGTCAGAATATTTAAGGG
CGCCTGTCACTTTGCTTGATATATGAGAATTATTTAACCTTATAAATGAGAAAAAAGCAACGCACTTTAA
ATAAGATACGTTGCTTTTTCGATTGATGAACACCTATAATTAAACTATTCATCTATTATTTATGATTTTT
TGTATATACAATATTTCTAGTTTGTTAAAGAGAATTAAGAAAATAAATCTCGAAAATAATAAAGGGAAAA
TCAGTTTTTGATATCAAAATTATACATGTCAACGATAATACAAAATATAATACAAACTATAAGATGTTAT
CAGTATTTATTATCATTTAGAATAAATTTTGTGTCGCCCTTAATTGTGAGCGGATAACAATTACGAGCTT
CATGCACAGTGGCGTTGACTCAATATTGGCCATTAGCCATATTATTCATTGGTTATATAGCATAAATCAA
TATTGGCTATTGGCCATTGCATACGTTGTATCTATATCATAATATGTACATTTATATTGGCTCATGTCCA
ATATGACCGCCATGTTGGCATTGATTATTGACTAGTTATTAATAGTAATCAATTACGGGGTCATTAGTTC
ATAGCCCATATATGGAGTTCCGCGTTACATAACTTACGGTAAATGGCCCGCCTGGCTGACCGCCCAACGA
CCCCCGCCCATTGACGTCAATAATGACGTATGTTCCCATAGTAACGCCAATAGGGACTTTCCATTGACGT
CAATGGGTGGAGTATTTACGGTAAACTGCCCACTTGGCAGTACATCAAGTGTATCATATGCCAAGTACGC
CCCCTATTGACGTCAATGACGGTAAATGGCCCGCCTGGCATTATGCCCAGTACATGACCTTATGGGACTT
TCCTACTTGGCAGTACATCTACGTATTAGTCATCGCTATTACCATGGTGATGCGGTTTTGGCAGTACATC
AATGGGCGTGGATAGCGGTTTGACTCACGGGGATTTCCAAGTCTCCACCCCATTGACGTCAATGGGAGTT
TGTTTTGGCACCAAAATCAACGGGACTTTCCAAAATGTCGTAACAACTCCGCCCCATTGACGCAAATGGG
CGGTAGGCGTGTACGGTGGGAGGTCTATATAAGCAGAGCTCGTTTAGTGAACCGTCAGATCGCCTGGAGA
CGCCATCCACGCTGTTTTGACCTCCATAGAAGACACCGGGACCGATCCAGCCTCCGCGGCCGGGAACGGT
GCATTGGAACGCGGATTCCCCGTGCCAAGAGTGACGTAAGTACCGCCTATAGAGTCTATAGGCCCACCCC
CTTGGCTTCGTTAGAACGCGGCTACAATTAATACATAACCTTATGTATCATACACATACGATTTAGGTGA
CACTATAGAATAACATCCACTTTGCCTTTCTCTCCACAGGTGTCCACTCCCAGGTCCAACTGCACCTCGG
TTCTATCGAAAACGCGCCTGCTAGCGCCACCATGAAGACCATCATTGCCCTGAGCTACATCTTCTGCCTG
GTGTTCGCTGCGGCCGCCGGATCTTCTCAGCCTCAAGCCAGAGTGTACCTGACCTTCGACGAGCTGAGAG
AGACAAAGACCAGCGAGTACTTCAGCCTGAGCCACCATCCTCTGGACTACAGAATCCTGCTGATGGACGA
GGACCAGGACAGAATCTACGTGGGCAGCAAGGACCACATCCTGAGCCTGAACATCAACAACATCAGCCAA
GAGGCCCTGAGCGTGTTCTGGCCTGCCAGCACAATCAAGGTGGAAGAGTGCAAGATGGCCGGCAAGGACC
CTACACACGGCTGCGGCAATTTCGTCAGAGTGATCCAGACCTTCAACAGGACCCACCTGTACGTGTGTGG
CAGCGGAGCCTTTTCTCCTGTGTGCACCTACCTGAATAGAGGCAGGCGGAGCGAGGATCAGGTGTTCATG
ATCGACAGCAAGTGCGAGAGCGGCAAGGGCAGATGCAGCTTCAACCCCAATGTGAACACCGTGTCCGTGA
TGATCAACGAGGAACTGTTCAGCGGCATGTACATCGACTTCATGGGCACCGACGCCGCCATCTTCAGAAG
CCTGACCAAAAGAAACGCCGTGCGGACCGACCAGCACAACTCTAAGTGGCTGAGCGAGCCCATGTTCGTG
GATGCCCATGTGATCCCTGACGGCACCGATCCTAACGACGCCAAGGTGTACTTCTTCTTCAAAGAGAAGC
TGACCGACAACAACCGGTCCACCAAGCAGATCCACAGCATGATCGCCAGAATCTGCCCCAACGATACAGG
CGGCCTGAGAAGCCTGGTCAACAAGTGGACCACCTTCCTGAAGGCCAGACTCGTGTGTAGCGTGACCGAT
GAGGATGGCCCCGAGACACACTTCGATGAGCTGGAAGATGTGTTCCTGCTGGAAACCGACAATCCCCGGA
CAACCCTGGTGTACGGCATCTTTACAACCAGCAGCAGCGTGTTCAAGGGCAGCGCCGTGTGTGTGTACCA
CCTGAGCGATATCCAGACCGTGTTCAACGGCCCCTTCGCTCACAAAGAGGGCCCCAATCACCAGCTGATC
TCTTATCAGGGCAGAATCCCCTATCCTCGGCCTGGAACATGTCCTGGCGGCGCTTTCACCCCTAACATGC
GGACCACCAAAGAGTTCCCCGACGACGTTGTGACCTTCATCCGGAATCACCCTCTGATGTACAACAGCAT
CTACCCCATCCACAAGCGGCCCCTGATCGTGCGGATCGGCACAGACTACAAGTACACCAAGATCGCCGTG
GACAGAGTGAACGCCGCCGATGGAAGATACCACGTGCTGTTTCTGGGCACAGACCGGGGCACAGTGCAGA
AAGTGGTGGTGCTGCCTACCAACAATAGCGTGTCCGGCGAGCTGATCCTGGAAGAACTGGAAGTGTTCAA
GAATCACGCCCCTATCACCACCATGAAGATCAGCAGCAAAAAGCAGCAGCTGTACGTCAGCTCCAACGAG
GGCGTTAGTCAGGTGTCCCTGCACAGATGTCACATCTATGGCACCGCCTGCGCCGATTGCTGTCTGGCTA
GAGATCCTTACTGTGCCTGGGATGGCCACAGCTGCAGCAGATTCTATCCCACCGGCAAGAGAAGGTCCAG
ACGGCAGGATGTGCGGCACGGAAATCCTCTGACACAGTGCCGGGGCTTCAATCTGAAGGCCTACAGAAAT
GCCGCCGAGATCGTGCAGTACGGCGTGAAGAACAACACCACCTTTCTGGAATGCGCCCCTAAGAGCCCTC
AGGCCTCTATCAAGTGGCTGCTGCAGAAGGACAAGGACCGGCGGAAAGAAGTGAAGCTGAACGAGCGGAT
CATTGCCACAAGCCAGGGCCTGCTGATTAGAAGCGTGCAGGGAAGCGATCAGGGCCTGTACCACTGTATC
GCCACCGAGAACAGCTTCAAGCAGACAATCGCCAAGATCAACTTCAAGGTGCTGGACAGCGAGATGGTGG
CCGTGGTCACAGATAAGTGGTCACCTTGGACATGGGCCAGCTCTGTGCGGGCTCTGCCTTTTCACCCTAA
GGACATCATGGGCGCCTTCAGCCACTCCGAGATGCAGATGATCAATCAGTACTGCAAGGACACCCGGCAG
CAGCACCAACAGGGCGACGAGTCTCAGAAGATGAGAGGCGACTACGGCAAGCTGAAAGCCCTGATCAACA
GCAGAAAGAGCCGGAACAGACGGAACCAGCTGCCTGAGTCTGGCGCGCCGGAAGATCAAGTTGATCCAAG
ATTGATTGATGGCAAGGGCGGATCTCTGGAGGTGCTGTTCCAGGGACCAGGCGGAAGCGGCAATCCCGGC
GGCGATCTGGCCCCCCAGATGCTGCGCGAGCTGCAGGAGACCAATGCCGCCCTGCAGGACGTGCGCGAGC
TGCTGCGCCACCGCGTGAAGGAGATCACCTTCCTGAAGAACACCGTGATGGAGTGCGACGCCTGCGGTAT
GCAGCCCTCTAGAGGCTCCGGCTCCATCATCCCAGTTGAGGAGGAGAACCCGGACTTCTGGAACCGCGAG
GCAGCCGAGGCCCTGGGTGCCGCCAAGAAGCTGCAGCCTGCACAGACAGCCGCCAAGAACCTCATCATCT
TCCTGGGCGATGGGATGGGGGTGTCTACGGTGACAGCTGCCAGGATCCTAAAAGGGCAGAAGAAGGACAA
ACTGGGGCCTGAGATACCCCTGGCCATGGACCGCTTCCCATATGTGGCTCTGTCCAAGACATACAATGTA
GACAAACATGTGCCAGACAGTGGAGCCACAGCCACGGCCTACCTGTGCGGGGTCAAGGGCAACTTCCAGA
CCATTGGCTTGAGTGCAGCCGCCCGCTTTAACCAGTGCAACACGACACGCGGCAACGAGGTCATCTCCGT
GATGAATCGGGCCAAGAAAGCAGGGAAGTCAGTGGGAGTGGTAACCACCACACGAGTGCAGCACGCCTCG
CCAGCCGGCACCTACGCCCACACGGTGAACCGCAACTGGTACTCGGACGCCGACGTGCCTGCCTCGGCCC
GCCAGGAGGGGTGCCAGGACATCGCTACGCAGCTCATCTCCAACATGGACATTGACGTGATCCTAGGTGG
AGGCCGAAAGTACATGTTTCGCATGGGAACCCCAGACCCTGAGTACCCAGATGACTACAGCCAAGGTGGG
ACCAGGCTGGACGGGAAGAATCTGGTGCAGGAATGGCTGGCGAAGCGCCAGGGTGCCCGGTATGTGTGGA
ACCGCACTGAGCTCATGCAGGCTTCCCTGGACCCGTCTGTGACCCATCTCATGGGTCTCTTTGAGCCTGG
AGACATGAAATACGAGATCCACCGAGACTCCACACTGGACCCCTCCCTGATGGAGATGACAGAGGCTGCC
CTGCGCCTGCTGAGCAGGAACCCCCGCGGCTTCTTCCTCTTCGTGGAGGGTGGTCGCATCGACCATGGTC
ATCATGAAAGCAGGGCTTACCGGGCACTGACTGAGACGATCATGTTCGACGACGCCATTGAGAGGGCGGG
CCAGCTCACCAGCGAGGAGGACACGCTGAGCCTCGTCACTGCCGACCACTCCCACGTCTTCTCCTTCGGA
GGCTACCCCCTGCGAGGGAGCTCCATCTTCGGGCTGGCCCCTGGCAAGGCCCGGGACAGGAAGGCCTACA
CGGTCCTCCTATACGGAAACGGTCCAGGCTATGTGCTCAAGGACGGCGCCCGGCCGGATGTTACCGAGAG
CGAGAGCGGGAGCCCCGAGTATCGGCAGCAGTCAGCAGTGCCCCTGGACGAAGAGACCCACGCAGGCGAG
GACGTGGCGGTGTTCGCGCGCGGCCCGCAGGCGCACCTGGTTCACGGCGTGCAGGAGCAGACCTTCATAG
CGCACGTCATGGCCTTCGCCGCCTGCCTGGAGCCCTACACCGCCTGCGACCTGGCGCCCCCCGCCGGCAC
CACCGACGCCGCGCACCCGGGTGGCGGAGGACTGAACGACATCTTCGAGGCTCAGAAAATCGAATGGCAC
GAACATCACCATCACCATCACCATCACCATTAAGGCCGGCCTGTAGTCACTGGCACAACGCGTTACCCGG
TAAGCCAATCGGGTATACACGGTCGTCATACTGCAGACAGGGTTCTTCTACTTTGCAAGATAGTCTTGAG
TAGTAAAATAAATAGATAGAGAAAATCAGCCTCGACTGTGCCTTCTAGTTGCCAGCCATCTGTTGTTTGC
CCCTCCCCCGTGCCTTCCTTGACCCTGGAAGGTGCCACTCCCACTGTCCTTTCCTAATAAAATGAGGAAA
TTGCATCACAACACTCAACCCTATCTCGGTCTATTCTTTTGATTTATAAGGGATTTTGCCGATTTCGGCC
TATTGGTTAAAAAATGAGCTGATTTAACAAAAATTTAACGCGAATTAATTCTGTGGAATGTGTGTCAGTT
AGGGTGTGGAAAGTCCCCAGGCTCCCCAGCAGGCAGAAGTATGCAAAGCATGCATCTCAATTAGTCAGCA
ACCAGGTGTGGAAAGTCCCCAGGCTCCCCAGCAGGCAGAAGTATGCAAAGCATGCATCTCAATTAGTCAG
CAACCATAGTCCCGCCCCTAACTCCGCCCATCCCGCCCCTAACTCCGCCCAGTTCCGCCCATTCTCCGCC
CCATGGCTGACTAATTTTTTTTATTTATGCAGAGGCCGAGGCCGCCTCTGCCTCTGAGCTATTCCAGAAG
TAGTGAGGAGGCTTTTTTGGAGGCCTAGGCTTTTGCAAAAAGCTCCCGGGAGCTTGTATATCCATTTTCG
GATCTGATCAGCACGTGTTGACAATTAATCATCGGCATAGTATATCGGCATAGTATAATACGACAAGGTG
AGGAACTAAACCATGACCGAGTACAAGCCCACGGTGCGCCTCGCCACCCGCGACGACGTCCCCAGGGCCG
TACGCACCCTCGCCGCCGCGTTCGCCGACTACCCCGCCACGCGCCACACCGTCGATCCGGACCGCCACAT
CGAGCGGGTCACCGAGCTGCAAGAACTCTTCCTCACGCGCGTCGGGCTCGACATCGGCAAGGTGTGGGTC
GCGGACGACGGCGCCGCGGTGGCGGTCTGGACCACGCCGGAGAGCGTCGAAGCGGGGGCGGTGTTCGCCG
AGATCGGCCCGCGCATGGCCGAGTTGAGCGGTTCCCGGCTGGCCGCGCAGCAACAGATGGAAGGCCTCCT
GGCGCCGCACCGGCCCAAGGAGCCCGCGTGGTTCCTGGCCACCGTCGGCGTCTCGCCCGACCACCAGGGC
AAGGGTCTGGGCAGCGCCGTCGTGCTCCCCGGAGTGGAGGCGGCCGAGCGCGCCGGGGTGCCCGCCTTCC
TGGAGACATCCGCGCCCCGCAACCTCCCCTTCTACGAGCGGCTCGGCTTCACCGTCACCGCCGACGTCGA
GGTGCCCGAAGGACCGCGCACCTGGTGCATGACCCGCAAGCCCGGTGCCTGACACGTGCTACGAGATTTC
GATTCCACCGCCGCCTTCTATGAAAGGTTGGGCTTCGGAATCGTTTTCCGGGACGCCGGCTGGATGATCC
TCCAGCGCGGGGATCTCATGCTGGAGTTCTTCGCCCACCCCAACTTGTTTATTGCAGCTTATAATGGTTA
CAAATAAAGCAATAGCATCACAAATTTCACAAATAAAGCATTTTTTTCACTGCATTCTAGTTGTGGTTTG
TCCAAACTCATCAATGTATCTTATCATGTCTGTATACCGTCGACCTCTAGCTAGAGCTTGGCGTAATCAT
GGTCATTACCAATGCTTAATCAGTGAGGCACCTATCTCAGCGATCTGTCTATTTCGTTCATCCATAGTTG
CCTGACTCCCCGTCGTGTAGATAACTACGATACGGGAGGGCTTACCATCTGGCCCCAGCGCTGCGATGAT
ACCGCGAGAACCACGCTCACCGGCTCCGGATTTATCAGCAATAAACCAGCCAGCCGGAAGGGCCGAGCGC
AGAAGTGGTCCTGCAACTTTATCCGCCTCCATCCAGTCTATTAATTGTTGCCGGGAAGCTAGAGTAAGTA
GTTCGCCAGTTAATAGTTTGCGCAACGTTGTTGCCATCGCTACAGGCATCGTGGTGTCACGCTCGTCGTT
TGGTATGGCTTCATTCAGCTCCGGTTCCCAACGATCAAGGCGAGTTACATGATCCCCCATGTTGTGCAAA
AAAGCGGTTAGCTCCTTCGGTCCTCCGATCGTTGTCAGAAGTAAGTTGGCCGCAGTGTTATCACTCATGG
TTATGGCAGCACTGCATAATTCTCTTACTGTCATGCCATCCGTAAGATGCTTTTCTGTGACTGGTGAGTA
CTCAACCAAGTCATTCTGAGAATAGTGTATGCGGCGACCGAGTTGCTCTTGCCCGGCGTCAATACGGGAT
AATACCGCGCCACATAGCAGAACTTTAAAAGTGCTCATCATTGGAAAACGTTCTTCGGGGCGAAAACTCT
CAAGGATCTTACCGCTGTTGAGATCCAGTTCGATGTAACCCACTCGTGCACCCAACTGATCTTCAGCATC
TTTTACTTTCACCAGCGTTTCTGGGTGAGCAAAAACAGGAAGGCAAAATGCCGCAAAAAAGGGAATAAGG
GCGACACGGAAATGTTGAATACTCATATTCTTCCTT
Features (pLannotate 1.2.2; 24 found; start..end, strand, type, name):
    119..143     -  CDS            KanR (fragment): aminoglycoside phosphotransferase; aph(3')-Ia; confers resistance to kanamycin
    254..842     +  rep_origin     ori: high-copy-number ColE1/pMB1/pBR322/pUC origin of replication
   1067..1084    +  terminator     rrnB T2 terminator (fragment): transcription terminator T2 from the E. coli rrnB gene
   1109..1128    -  CDS            lacZα (fragment): LacZα fragment of β-galactosidase; lacZ fragment
   1584..1600    +  protein_bind   lac operator: The lac repressor binds to the lac operator to inhibit transcription in E. coli. This inhibition can be relieved by adding lactose or isopropyl-β-D-thiogalactopyranoside (IPTG). lac repressor encoded by lacI
   1843..2146    +  enhancer       CMV enhancer: human cytomegalovirus immediate early enhancer
   2147..2350    +  promoter       CMV promoter: human cytomegalovirus (CMV) immediate early promoter
   2486..2529    +  intron         CMV intron (fragment): modified intron A from human cytomegalovirus
   2581..2599    +  promoter       SP6 promoter: promoter for bacteriophage SP6 RNA polymerase
   2603..2640    +  CDS            IgH signal sequence (fragment): signal sequence from the mouse immunoglobulin heavy chain variable region
   2749..4941    +  CDS            Sema3c: SEM3C_MOUSE - Also known as Semae, SemE. Experimental evidence at protein level: Swiss-Prot protein existence level 1. Binds to plexin family members and plays an important role in the regulation of developmental processes. Required for normal cardiovascular development during embryogenesis. Functions as attractant for growing axons, and thereby plays an important role in axon growth and axon guidance. From Mus musculus (Mouse).
   5038..5217    +  CDS            Comp (fragment): COMP_RAT - Experimental evidence at protein level: Swiss-Prot protein existence level 1. May play a role in the structural integrity of cartilage via its interaction with other extracellular matrix proteins such as the collagens and fibronectin. Can mediate the interaction of chondrocytes with the cartilage extracellular matrix through interaction with cell surface integrin receptors. Could play a role in the pathogenesis of osteoarthritis. Potent suppressor of apoptosis in both primary chondrocytes and transformed cells. Suppresses apoptosis by blocking the activation of caspase-3 and by indu
   5205..6657    +  CDS            SEAP (fragment): secreted alkaline phosphatase from human placenta The natural enzyme has a C-terminal transmembrane sequence that is replaced by a GPI anchor.
   6682..6723    +  CDS            AviTag™ (fragment): peptide tag that allows for enzymatic biotinylation
   6727..6750    +  CDS            8xHis: 8xHis affinity tag
   6896..7007    +  polyA_signal   bGH poly(A) signal: bovine growth hormone polyadenylation signal
   7008..7116    +  rep_origin     f1 ori (fragment): f1 bacteriophage origin of replication; arrow indicates direction of (+) strand synthesis
   7130..7459    +  promoter       SV40 promoter: SV40 enhancer and early promoter
   7507..7554    +  promoter       EM7 promoter: synthetic bacterial promoter&nbsp
   7573..8172    +  CDS            PuroR (fragment): puromycin N-acetyltransferase; pac from Streptomyces; confers resistance to puromycin
   8182..8307    +  CDS            ble (fragment): BLE_KLEPN - Experimental evidence at protein level: Swiss-Prot protein existence level 1. Binding protein with a strong affinity to the bleomycin family of antibiotics. Binds to CL990; an antimitotic-antibiotic compound. From Klebsiella pneumoniae.
   8302..8423    +  polyA_signal   SV40 poly(A) signal: SV40 polyadenylation signal
   8476..9336    -  CDS            AmpR: β-lactamase; bla; confers resistance to ampicillin, carbenicillin, and related antibiotics
   9339..89      -  promoter       AmpR promoter (fragment) (across the origin): bla
