[The description below was written by a language model from this plasmid's Addgene catalogue record and pLannotate feature annotations shown in this document.]
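Description:
pD649-HAsp-SEMA3C-COMP5AP-AviTag-9xHis is a mammalian expression plasmid built on the pD649 backbone for producing a secreted, tagged form of human semaphorin 3C (SEMA3C). It is propagated in E. coli as a high-copy plasmid through a ColE1/pUC-type origin and selected with ampicillin via the β-lactamase gene. The annotated sequence also carries an SV40 early promoter/EM7 promoter cassette driving a puromycin N-acetyltransferase gene with an SV40 polyadenylation signal, which would allow puromycin selection in mammalian cells. Short fragments of KanR, lacZα, ble and f1 ori appear to be backbone remnants. The depositor notes that some plasmids in this collection may contain an IS4-like transposase insertion upstream of the CMV promoter; the feature table lists no such element here.

Expression is driven by the CMV enhancer/promoter followed by a CMV intron A fragment, with an SP6 promoter just upstream of the coding region that can serve for in vitro transcription or as a sequencing primer site. The open reading frame starts with a signal sequence (named HAsp in the construct; the annotation tool matched it partially to an IgH leader). It continues with the 2.2 kb SEMA3C insert, which automated annotation matched to the mouse orthologue although the catalogue lists it as human. On the C-terminal side the backbone supplies a COMP coiled-coil segment that pentamerises the fusion, placental alkaline phosphatase as an enzymatic reporter, an AviTag for site-specific biotinylation, and a polyhistidine tag for purification, ending at a bGH polyadenylation signal. The insert sits between retained NotI and AscI sites, allowing cassette exchange. The associated study mapped a human cell-surface protein interactome, and a multimeric alkaline phosphatase fusion of this kind suits use as a high-avidity "prey" reagent for detecting weak extracellular protein–protein interactions.
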