Addgene plasmid #157525: pD649-HAsp-SEMA3C-COMP5AP-AviTag-9xHis
Purpose: Mammalian expression of secreted protein fused to COMP5AP-AviTag-9xHis.
Depositing lab: Chris Garcia. Depositing organization: Stanford University. Publication: A Human IgSF Cell-Surface Interactome Reveals a Complex Network of Protein-Protein Interactions. Wojtowicz WM, Vielmetter J, Fernandes RA, Siepe DH, Eastman CL, Chisholm GB, Cox S, Klock H, Anderson PW, Rue SM, Miller JJ, Glaser SM, Bragstad ML, Vance J, Lam AW, Lesley SA, Zinn K, Garcia KC. Cell. 2020 Aug 20;182(4):1027-1043.e17. doi: 10.1016/j.cell.2020.07.025. PubMed 32822567.
Backbone
  Vector backbone: pD649
  Backbone size w/o insert (bp): 7153
  Vector type: Mammalian Expression
Growth in bacteria
  Bacterial resistance: Ampicillin, 100 μg/mL
  Growth temperature: 37°C
  Growth strain: DH5alpha
  Copy number: High Copy
Gene/Insert
  Gene/Insert name: SEMA3C (alt name: SEM3C)
  Species: H. sapiens (human)
  Insert size (bp): 2193
  Entrez Gene: SEMA3C (a.k.a. SEMAE, SemE)
  Promoter: CMV/SP6
  Tag / fusion protein: COMP5AP-AviTag-9xHis (C terminal on backbone)
  Cloning method: Restriction Enzyme; 5′ cloning site GCGGCCGC (not destroyed); 3′ cloning site GGCGCGCC (not destroyed)
  Sequencing primers: 5′ ATTTAGGTGACACTATAG; 3′ CGTCGCACTCCATCACGGTG
Resource information
  A portion of this plasmid was derived from a plasmid made by: synthesis by ThermoFisher
Terms and licenses: Academic/Nonprofit Terms; Industry Terms: Not Available to Industry
Depositor comments: Some plasmids in this collection may have an IS4-like element ISVsa5 family transposase upstream of the CMV promoter.
How to cite: pD649-HAsp-SEMA3C-COMP5AP-AviTag-9xHis was a gift from Chris Garcia (Addgene plasmid # 157525 ; http://n2t.net/addgene:157525 ; RRID:Addgene_157525)
