>Addgene plasmid #157525 | pD649-HAsp-SEMA3C-COMP5AP-AviTag-9xHis | depositor partial sequence | sequence record 304160 | insert (secreted protein)
GGATCTTCTCAGCCTCAAGCCAGAGTGTACCTGACCTTCGACGAGCTGAGAGAGACAAAGACCAGCGAGT
ACTTCAGCCTGAGCCACCATCCTCTGGACTACAGAATCCTGCTGATGGACGAGGACCAGGACAGAATCTA
CGTGGGCAGCAAGGACCACATCCTGAGCCTGAACATCAACAACATCAGCCAAGAGGCCCTGAGCGTGTTC
TGGCCTGCCAGCACAATCAAGGTGGAAGAGTGCAAGATGGCCGGCAAGGACCCTACACACGGCTGCGGCA
ATTTCGTCAGAGTGATCCAGACCTTCAACAGGACCCACCTGTACGTGTGTGGCAGCGGAGCCTTTTCTCC
TGTGTGCACCTACCTGAATAGAGGCAGGCGGAGCGAGGATCAGGTGTTCATGATCGACAGCAAGTGCGAG
AGCGGCAAGGGCAGATGCAGCTTCAACCCCAATGTGAACACCGTGTCCGTGATGATCAACGAGGAACTGT
TCAGCGGCATGTACATCGACTTCATGGGCACCGACGCCGCCATCTTCAGAAGCCTGACCAAAAGAAACGC
CGTGCGGACCGACCAGCACAACTCTAAGTGGCTGAGCGAGCCCATGTTCGTGGATGCCCATGTGATCCCT
GACGGCACCGATCCTAACGACGCCAAGGTGTACTTCTTCTTCAAAGAGAAGCTGACCGACAACAACCGGT
CCACCAAGCAGATCCACAGCATGATCGCCAGAATCTGCCCCAACGATACAGGCGGCCTGAGAAGCCTGGT
CAACAAGTGGACCACCTTCCTGAAGGCCAGACTCGTGTGTAGCGTGACCGATGAGGATGGCCCCGAGACA
CACTTCGATGAGCTGGAAGATGTGTTCCTGCTGGAAACCGACAATCCCCGGACAACCCTGGTGTACGGCA
TCTTTACAACCAGCAGCAGCGTGTTCAAGGGCAGCGCCGTGTGTGTGTACCACCTGAGCGATATCCAGAC
CGTGTTCAACGGCCCCTTCGCTCACAAAGAGGGCCCCAATCACCAGCTGATCTCTTATCAGGGCAGAATC
CCCTATCCTCGGCCTGGAACATGTCCTGGCGGCGCTTTCACCCCTAACATGCGGACCACCAAAGAGTTCC
CCGACGACGTTGTGACCTTCATCCGGAATCACCCTCTGATGTACAACAGCATCTACCCCATCCACAAGCG
GCCCCTGATCGTGCGGATCGGCACAGACTACAAGTACACCAAGATCGCCGTGGACAGAGTGAACGCCGCC
GATGGAAGATACCACGTGCTGTTTCTGGGCACAGACCGGGGCACAGTGCAGAAAGTGGTGGTGCTGCCTA
CCAACAATAGCGTGTCCGGCGAGCTGATCCTGGAAGAACTGGAAGTGTTCAAGAATCACGCCCCTATCAC
CACCATGAAGATCAGCAGCAAAAAGCAGCAGCTGTACGTCAGCTCCAACGAGGGCGTTAGTCAGGTGTCC
CTGCACAGATGTCACATCTATGGCACCGCCTGCGCCGATTGCTGTCTGGCTAGAGATCCTTACTGTGCCT
GGGATGGCCACAGCTGCAGCAGATTCTATCCCACCGGCAAGAGAAGGTCCAGACGGCAGGATGTGCGGCA
CGGAAATCCTCTGACACAGTGCCGGGGCTTCAATCTGAAGGCCTACAGAAATGCCGCCGAGATCGTGCAG
TACGGCGTGAAGAACAACACCACCTTTCTGGAATGCGCCCCTAAGAGCCCTCAGGCCTCTATCAAGTGGC
TGCTGCAGAAGGACAAGGACCGGCGGAAAGAAGTGAAGCTGAACGAGCGGATCATTGCCACAAGCCAGGG
CCTGCTGATTAGAAGCGTGCAGGGAAGCGATCAGGGCCTGTACCACTGTATCGCCACCGAGAACAGCTTC
AAGCAGACAATCGCCAAGATCAACTTCAAGGTGCTGGACAGCGAGATGGTGGCCGTGGTCACAGATAAGT
GGTCACCTTGGACATGGGCCAGCTCTGTGCGGGCTCTGCCTTTTCACCCTAAGGACATCATGGGCGCCTT
CAGCCACTCCGAGATGCAGATGATCAATCAGTACTGCAAGGACACCCGGCAGCAGCACCAACAGGGCGAC
GAGTCTCAGAAGATGAGAGGCGACTACGGCAAGCTGAAAGCCCTGATCAACAGCAGAAAGAGCCGGAACA
GACGGAACCAGCTGCCTGAGTCT
